Addgene plasmid #181958: pcDNA3-EGFP-AC8(1-106)
Purpose: Residues 1-106 of rat adenylyl cyclase 8 (AC8) tagged with EGFP.
Depositing lab: Jin Zhang. Depositing organization: University of California, San Diego (UCSD). Publication: Spatially compartmentalized phase regulation of a Ca(2+)-cAMP-PKA oscillatory circuit. Tenner B, Getz M, Ross B, Ohadi D, Bohrer CH, Greenwald E, Mehta S, Xiao J, Rangamani P, Zhang J. Elife. 2020 Nov 17;9. pii: 55013. doi: 10.7554/eLife.55013. PubMed 33201801.
Backbone
  Vector backbone: pcDNA3
  Backbone manufacturer: Invitrogen
  Backbone size w/o insert (bp): 5430
  Total vector size (bp): 6549
  Vector type: Mammalian Expression
  Selectable markers: Neomycin (select with G418)
Growth in bacteria
  Bacterial resistance: Ampicillin, 100 μg/mL
  Growth temperature: 37°C
  Growth strain: DH5alpha
  Copy number: High Copy
Gene/Insert
  Gene/Insert name: EGFP-AC8(1-106)
  Species: R. norvegicus (rat)
  Insert size (bp): 1119
  Entrez Gene: Adcy8 (a.k.a. Ac8)
  Promoter: CMV
  Tag / fusion protein: 6xHIS - T7 tag (gene 10 leader) - Xpress (TM) tag (N terminal on backbone); EGFP (N terminal on insert)
  Cloning method: Gibson Cloning
  Sequencing primers: 5′ CMV forward; 3′ BGH reverse
Resource information
  A portion of this plasmid was derived from a plasmid made by: Rat Adcy8 cDNA was provided by Dermot M.F. Cooper (University of Cambridge).
Terms and licenses: Academic/Nonprofit Terms; Industry Terms: Not Available to Industry
How to cite: pcDNA3-EGFP-AC8(1-106) was a gift from Jin Zhang (Addgene plasmid # 181958 ; http://n2t.net/addgene:181958 ; RRID:Addgene_181958)
