[The description below was written by a language model from this plasmid's Addgene catalogue record and pLannotate feature annotations shown in this document.]
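Description:
pcDNA3-EGFP-AC8(1-106) is a mammalian expression plasmid built on the pcDNA3 backbone that expresses the first 106 residues of rat adenylyl cyclase 8 (Adcy8) fused to EGFP. It is about 6.5 kb in total. In bacteria it is maintained at high copy from a ColE1/pUC-type origin and selected with ampicillin through the β-lactamase gene. An f1 origin is also present. For selection in mammalian cells, an SV40 early promoter drives the neomycin phosphotransferase gene, followed by an SV40 polyadenylation signal, which allows G418 selection of stable transfectants.

The expression cassette uses the human CMV immediate-early enhancer and promoter and ends in the bovine growth hormone polyadenylation signal. The open reading frame starts with a backbone-derived N-terminal leader made up of a 6xHis tag, the T7 gene 10 leader tag and the Xpress epitope, which includes an enterokinase cleavage site. The leader is followed by EGFP and then the AC8 N-terminal fragment, so the fluorescent protein sits upstream of the cyclase sequence. The short "capTEV" annotation most likely corresponds to the 6xHis stretch, and other small hits such as the truncated HIV LTR, ble and lacI fragments appear to be partial matches from automated annotation, not functional elements. T7 and SP6 promoters flank the insert, as is usual for pcDNA3.

The record gives the purpose only as expression of the EGFP-tagged AC8 N-terminal region. The associated publication concerns spatial compartmentalization of a Ca2+-cAMP-PKA oscillatory circuit. This fits use of the construct to visualize or probe the behaviour of the isolated AC8 N-terminus in living mammalian cells.
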