Features (pLannotate 1.2.2; 25 found; start..end, strand, type, name):
     28..80      -  misc_feature   bom (fragment): basis of mobility region from pBR322
    235..614     +  enhancer       CMV enhancer: human cytomegalovirus immediate early enhancer
    615..818     +  promoter       CMV promoter: human cytomegalovirus (CMV) immediate early promoter
    814..847     +  LTR            5' LTR (truncated) (fragment): truncated 5' long terminal repeat (LTR) from HIV-1
    863..881     +  promoter       T7 promoter: promoter for bacteriophage T7 RNA polymerase
    922..942     +  CDS            capTEV™ (fragment): composite tag for in vivo biotinylation, TEV protease cleavage, and 6xHis tagging
    943..975     +  CDS            T7 tag (gene 10 leader): leader peptide from bacteriophage T7 gene 10 promotes efficient translation in E. coli
    979..1002    +  CDS            Xpress™ tag: Xpress™ epitope tag, including an enterokinase recognition and cleavage site
   1003..1719    +  CDS            EGFP: EGFP is a basic (constitutively fluorescent) green fluorescent protein published in 1996, derived from Aequorea victoria. It is reported to be a rapidly-maturing weak dimer with moderate acid sensitivity.
   1729..2046    +  CDS            Adcy8 (fragment): ADCY8_RAT - Experimental evidence at protein level: Swiss-Prot protein existence level 1. Catalyzes the formation of cAMP in response to calcium entry leadings to cAMP signaling activation that affect processes suche as synaptic plasticity and insulin secretion (PubMed:8163524, PubMed:24086669, PubMed:22494970, PubMed:21046358, PubMed:13680124, PubMed:25381556). Plays a role in many brain functions, such as learning, memory, drug addiction, and anxiety modulation through regulation of synaptic plasticity by modulating long-term memory and long-term potentiation (LTP) through CREB transcription
   2110..2128    -  promoter       SP6 promoter: promoter for bacteriophage SP6 RNA polymerase
   2154..2378    +  polyA_signal   bGH poly(A) signal: bovine growth hormone polyadenylation signal
   2382..2403    +  promoter       SV40 promoter (fragment): SV40 enhancer and early promoter
   2424..2852    +  rep_origin     f1 ori (sequence partly withheld): f1 bacteriophage origin of replication; arrow indicates direction of (+) strand synthesis
   2866..3195    +  promoter       SV40 promoter: SV40 enhancer and early promoter
   3262..4053    +  CDS            neo: KKA2_KLEPN - Also known as kan, nptII. Experimental evidence at protein level: Swiss-Prot protein existence level 1. Resistance to kanamycin, neomycin, paromomycin, ribostamycin, butirosin and gentamicin B. From Klebsiella pneumoniae.
   4077..4235    +  CDS            ble (fragment): BLE_KLEPN - Experimental evidence at protein level: Swiss-Prot protein existence level 1. Binding protein with a strong affinity to the bleomycin family of antibiotics. Binds to CL990; an antimitotic-antibiotic compound. From Klebsiella pneumoniae.
   4230..4351    +  polyA_signal   SV40 poly(A) signal: SV40 polyadenylation signal
   4424..4440    -  protein_bind   lac operator: The lac repressor binds to the lac operator to inhibit transcription in E. coli. This inhibition can be relieved by adding lactose or isopropyl-β-D-thiogalactopyranoside (IPTG). lac repressor encoded by lacI
   4448..4478    -  promoter       lac promoter: promoter for the E. coli lac operon
   4493..4514    -  protein_bind   CAP binding site: CAP binding activates transcription in the presence of cAMP. E. coli catabolite activator protein
   4527..4619    -  CDS            lacI (fragment): lac repressor; lacI; The lac repressor binds to the lac operator to inhibit transcription in E. coli. This inhibition can be relieved by adding lactose or isopropyl-β-D-thiogalactopyranoside (IPTG).
   4802..5390    -  rep_origin     ori: high-copy-number ColE1/pMB1/pBR322/pUC origin of replication
   5561..6421    -  CDS            AmpR: β-lactamase; bla; confers resistance to ampicillin, carbenicillin, and related antibiotics
   6422..6526    -  promoter       AmpR promoter: bla
>Addgene plasmid #181958 | pcDNA3-EGFP-AC8(1-106) | addgene full sequence | sequence record 363198 | Addgene NGS Result
GACGGATCGGGAGATCTCCCGATCCCCTATGGTGCACTCTCAGTACAATCTGCTCTGATGCCGCATAGTT
AAGCCAGTATCTGCTCCCTGCTTGTGTGTTGGAGGTCGCTGAGTAGTGCGCGAGCAAAATTTAAGCTACA
ACAAGGCAAGGCTTGACCGACAATTGCATGAAGAATCTGCTTAGGGTTAGGCGTTTTGCGCTGCTTCGCG
ATGTACGGGCCAGATATACGCGTTGACATTGATTATTGACTAGTTATTAATAGTAATCAATTACGGGGTC
ATTAGTTCATAGCCCATATATGGAGTTCCGCGTTACATAACTTACGGTAAATGGCCCGCCTGGCTGACCG
CCCAACGACCCCCGCCCATTGACGTCAATAATGACGTATGTTCCCATAGTAACGCCAATAGGGACTTTCC
ATTGACGTCAATGGGTGGAGTATTTACGGTAAACTGCCCACTTGGCAGTACATCAAGTGTATCATATGCC
AAGTACGCCCCCTATTGACGTCAATGACGGTAAATGGCCCGCCTGGCATTATGCCCAGTACATGACCTTA
TGGGACTTTCCTACTTGGCAGTACATCTACGTATTAGTCATCGCTATTACCATGGTGATGCGGTTTTGGC
AGTACATCAATGGGCGTGGATAGCGGTTTGACTCACGGGGATTTCCAAGTCTCCACCCCATTGACGTCAA
TGGGAGTTTGTTTTGGCACCAAAATCAACGGGACTTTCCAAAATGTCGTAACAACTCCGCCCCATTGACG
CAAATGGGCGGTAGGCGTGTACGGTGGGAGGTCTATATAAGCAGAGCTCTCTGGCTAACTAGAGAACCCA
CTGCTTACTGGCTTATCGAAATTAATACGACTCACTATAGGGAGACCCAAGCTTGCGGCCGCCACCATGG
TGCGGGGTTCTCATCATCATCATCATCATGGTATGGCTAGCATGACTGGTGGACAGCAAATGGGTCGGGA
TCTGTACGACGATGACGATAAGATGGTGAGCAAGGGCGAGGAGCTGTTCACCGGGGTGGTGCCCATCCTG
GTCGAGCTGGACGGCGACGTAAACGGCCACAAGTTCAGCGTGTCCGGCGAGGGCGAGGGCGATGCCACCT
ACGGCAAGCTGACCCTGAAGTTCATCTGCACCACCGGCAAGCTGCCCGTGCCCTGGCCCACCCTCGTGAC
CACCCTGACCTACGGCGTGCAGTGCTTCAGCCGCTACCCCGACCACATGAAGCAGCACGACTTCTTCAAG
TCCGCCATGCCCGAAGGCTACGTCCAGGAGCGCACCATCTTCTTCAAGGACGACGGCAACTACAAGACCC
GCGCCGAGGTGAAGTTCGAGGGCGACACCCTGGTGAACCGCATCGAGCTGAAGGGCATCGACTTCAAGGA
GGACGGCAACATCCTGGGGCACAAGCTGGAGTACAACTACAACAGCCACAACGTCTATATCATGGCCGAC
AAGCAGAAGAACGGCATCAAGGTGAACTTCAAGATCCGCCACAACATCGAGGACGGCAGCGTGCAGCTCG
CCGACCACTACCAGCAGAACACCCCCATCGGCGACGGCCCCGTGCTGCTGCCCGACAACCACTACCTGAG
CACCCAGTCCGCCCTGAGCAAAGACCCCAACGAGAAGCGCGATCACATGGTCCTGCTGGAGTTCGTGACC
GCCGCCGGGATCACTCTCGGCATGGACGAGCTGTACAAGGGAGGAGGGATGGAACTCTCGGATGTGCACT
GCCTTAGCGGCAGCGAGGAACTCTATACCATTCACCCGACGCCCCCGGCCGGCGACGGCGGGAGCGGCTC
TCGGCCGCAGCGGCTGCTGTGGCAGACGGCGGTGCGGCACATCACCGAGCAGCGCTTCATCCACGGCCAC
CGAGGCGGCGGCGGCGGGGGCTCCCGCAAAGCCTCGAACCCTGCGGGCAGCGGACCAAACCACCACGCGC
CGCAGCTGTCTAGCGACTCGGTGCTGCCTCTCTATTCTCTGGGCTCCGGAGAGCGAGCGCACAACACCGG
TGGCACCAAAGTCTTTTAAGAATTCTGCAGATATCCATCACACTGGCGGCCGCTCGAGCATGCATCTAGA
GGGCCCTATTCTATAGTGTCACCTAAATGCTAGAGCTCGCTGATCAGCCTCGACTGTGCCTTCTAGTTGC
CAGCCATCTGTTGTTTGCCCCTCCCCCGTGCCTTCCTTGACCCTGGAAGGTGCCACTCCCACTGTCCTTT
CCTAATAAAATGAGGAAATTGCATCGCATTGTCTGAGTAGGTGTCATTCTATTCTGGGGGGTGGGGTGGG
GCAGGACAGCAAGGGGGAGGATTGGGAAGACAATAGCAGGCATGCTGGGGATGCGGTGGGCTCTATGGCT
TCTGAGGCGGAAAGAACCAGCTGGGGCTCTAGGGGGTATCCCC
[124 nt withheld, positions 2424-2547]
C
[91 nt withheld, positions 2549-2639]
A
[49 nt withheld, positions 2641-2689]
CCTTTGACGTTGGAGTCCACGTTCTTT
[37 nt withheld, positions 2717-2753]
ACCCTATCTCGGTCTATTCTTTTGATTTATAAGGGATTTTGCCGATTTCGGCCTATTGGTTAAAAAATGA
GCTGATTTAACAAAAATTTAACGCGAATTAATTCTGTGGAATGTGTGTCAGTTAGGGTGTGGAAAGTCCC
CAGGCTCCCCAGCAGGCAGAAGTATGCAAAGCATGCATCTCAATTAGTCAGCAACCAGGTGTGGAAAGTC
CCCAGGCTCCCCAGCAGGCAGAAGTATGCAAAGCATGCATCTCAATTAGTCAGCAACCATAGTCCCGCCC
CTAACTCCGCCCATCCCGCCCCTAACTCCGCCCAGTTCCGCCCATTCTCCGCCCCATGGCTGACTAATTT
TTTTTATTTATGCAGAGGCCGAGGCCGCCTCTGCCTCTGAGCTATTCCAGAAGTAGTGAGGAGGCTTTTT
TGGAGGCCTAGGCTTTTGCAAAAAGCTCCCGGGAGCTTGTATATCCATTTTCGGATCTGATCAAGAGACA
GGATGAGGATCGTTTCGCATGATTGAACAAGATGGATTGCACGCAGGTTCTCCGGCCGCTTGGGTGGAGA
GGCTATTCGGCTATGACTGGGCACAACAGACAATCGGCTGCTCTGATGCCGCCGTGTTCCGGCTGTCAGC
GCAGGGGCGCCCGGTTCTTTTTGTCAAGACCGACCTGTCCGGTGCCCTGAATGAACTGCAGGACGAGGCA
GCGCGGCTATCGTGGCTGGCCACGACGGGCGTTCCTTGCGCAGCTGTGCTCGACGTTGTCACTGAAGCGG
GAAGGGACTGGCTGCTATTGGGCGAAGTGCCGGGGCAGGATCTCCTGTCATCTCACCTTGCTCCTGCCGA
GAAAGTATCCATCATGGCTGATGCAATGCGGCGGCTGCATACGCTTGATCCGGCTACCTGCCCATTCGAC
CACCAAGCGAAACATCGCATCGAGCGAGCACGTACTCGGATGGAAGCCGGTCTTGTCGATCAGGATGATC
TGGACGAAGAGCATCAGGGGCTCGCGCCAGCCGAACTGTTCGCCAGGCTCAAGGCGCGCATGCCCGACGG
CGAGGATCTCGTCGTGACCCATGGCGATGCCTGCTTGCCGAATATCATGGTGGAAAATGGCCGCTTTTCT
GGATTCATCGACTGTGGCCGGCTGGGTGTGGCGGACCGCTATCAGGACATAGCGTTGGCTACCCGTGATA
TTGCTGAAGAGCTTGGCGGCGAATGGGCTGACCGCTTCCTCGTGCTTTACGGTATCGCCGCTCCCGATTC
GCAGCGCATCGCCTTCTATCGCCTTCTTGACGAGTTCTTCTGAGCGGGACTCTGGGGTTCGAAATGACCG
ACCAAGCGACGCCCAACCTGCCATCACGAGATTTCGATTCCACCGCCGCCTTCTATGAAAGGTTGGGCTT
CGGAATCGTTTTCCGGGACGCCGGCTGGATGATCCTCCAGCGCGGGGATCTCATGCTGGAGTTCTTCGCC
CACCCCAACTTGTTTATTGCAGCTTATAATGGTTACAAATAAAGCAATAGCATCACAAATTTCACAAATA
AAGCATTTTTTTCACTGCATTCTAGTTGTGGTTTGTCCAAACTCATCAATGTATCTTATCATGTCTGTAT
ACCGTCGACCTCTAGCTAGAGCTTGGCGTAATCATGGTCATAGCTGTTTCCTGTGTGAAATTGTTATCCG
CTCACAATTCCACACAACATACGAGCCGGAAGCATAAAGTGTAAAGCCTGGGGTGCCTAATGAGTGAGCT
AACTCACATTAATTGCGTTGCGCTCACTGCCCGCTTTCCAGTCGGGAAACCTGTCGTGCCAGCTGCATTA
ATGAATCGGCCAACGCGCGGGGAGAGGCGGTTTGCGTATTGGGCGCTCTTCCGCTTCCTCGCTCACTGAC
TCGCTGCGCTCGGTCGTTCGGCTGCGGCGAGCGGTATCAGCTCACTCAAAGGCGGTAATACGGTTATCCA
CAGAATCAGGGGATAACGCAGGAAAGAACATGTGAGCAAAAGGCCAGCAAAAGGCCAGGAACCGTAAAAA
GGCCGCGTTGCTGGCGTTTTTCCATAGGCTCCGCCCCCCTGACGAGCATCACAAAAATCGACGCTCAAGT
CAGAGGTGGCGAAACCCGACAGGACTATAAAGATACCAGGCGTTTCCCCCTGGAAGCTCCCTCGTGCGCT
CTCCTGTTCCGACCCTGCCGCTTACCGGATACCTGTCCGCCTTTCTCCCTTCGGGAAGCGTGGCGCTTTC
TCATAGCTCACGCTGTAGGTATCTCAGTTCGGTGTAGGTCGTTCGCTCCAAGCTGGGCTGTGTGCACGAA
CCCCCCGTTCAGCCCGACCGCTGCGCCTTATCCGGTAACTATCGTCTTGAGTCCAACCCGGTAAGACACG
ACTTATCGCCACTGGCAGCAGCCACTGGTAACAGGATTAGCAGAGCGAGGTATGTAGGCGGTGCTACAGA
GTTCTTGAAGTGGTGGCCTAACTACGGCTACACTAGAAGAACAGTATTTGGTATCTGCGCTCTGCTGAAG
CCAGTTACCTTCGGAAAAAGAGTTGGTAGCTCTTGATCCGGCAAACAAACCACCGCTGGTAGCGGTGGTT
TTTTTGTTTGCAAGCAGCAGATTACGCGCAGAAAAAAAGGATCTCAAGAAGATCCTTTGATCTTTTCTAC
GGGGTCTGACGCTCAGTGGAACGAAAACTCACGTTAAGGGATTTTGGTCATGAGATTATCAAAAAGGATC
TTCACCTAGATCCTTTTAAATTAAAAATGAAGTTTTAAATCAATCTAAAGTATATATGAGTAAACTTGGT
CTGACAGTTACCAATGCTTAATCAGTGAGGCACCTATCTCAGCGATCTGTCTATTTCGTTCATCCATAGT
TGCCTGACTCCCCGTCGTGTAGATAACTACGATACGGGAGGGCTTACCATCTGGCCCCAGTGCTGCAATG
ATACCGCGAGACCCACGCTCACCGGCTCCAGATTTATCAGCAATAAACCAGCCAGCCGGAAGGGCCGAGC
GCAGAAGTGGTCCTGCAACTTTATCCGCCTCCATCCAGTCTATTAATTGTTGCCGGGAAGCTAGAGTAAG
TAGTTCGCCAGTTAATAGTTTGCGCAACGTTGTTGCCATTGCTACAGGCATCGTGGTGTCACGCTCGTCG
TTTGGTATGGCTTCATTCAGCTCCGGTTCCCAACGATCAAGGCGAGTTACATGATCCCCCATGTTGTGCA
AAAAAGCGGTTAGCTCCTTCGGTCCTCCGATCGTTGTCAGAAGTAAGTTGGCCGCAGTGTTATCACTCAT
GGTTATGGCAGCACTGCATAATTCTCTTACTGTCATGCCATCCGTAAGATGCTTTTCTGTGACTGGTGAG
TACTCAACCAAGTCATTCTGAGAATAGTGTATGCGGCGACCGAGTTGCTCTTGCCCGGCGTCAATACGGG
ATAATACCGCGCCACATAGCAGAACTTTAAAAGTGCTCATCATTGGAAAACGTTCTTCGGGGCGAAAACT
CTCAAGGATCTTACCGCTGTTGAGATCCAGTTCGATGTAACCCACTCGTGCACCCAACTGATCTTCAGCA
TCTTTTACTTTCACCAGCGTTTCTGGGTGAGCAAAAACAGGAAGGCAAAATGCCGCAAAAAAGGGAATAA
GGGCGACACGGAAATGTTGAATACTCATACTCTTCCTTTTTCAATATTATTGAAGCATTTATCAGGGTTA
TTGTCTCATGAGCGGATACATATTTGAATGTATTTAGAAAAATAAACAAATAGGGGTTCCGCGCACATTT
CCCCGAAAAGTGCCACCTGACGTC
